Addgene plasmid #156674: pD649-HAsp-KIR2DS5-Fc(DAPA)-AviTag-6xHis
Purpose: Mammalian expression of cell-surface protein extracellular domain fused to Fc(DAPA)-Avi-6xHis. Protein is secreted from cells.
Depositing lab: Chris Garcia. Depositing organization: Stanford University. Publication: A Human IgSF Cell-Surface Interactome Reveals a Complex Network of Protein-Protein Interactions. Wojtowicz WM, Vielmetter J, Fernandes RA, Siepe DH, Eastman CL, Chisholm GB, Cox S, Klock H, Anderson PW, Rue SM, Miller JJ, Glaser SM, Bragstad ML, Vance J, Lam AW, Lesley SA, Zinn K, Garcia KC. Cell. 2020 Aug 20;182(4):1027-1043.e17. doi: 10.1016/j.cell.2020.07.025. PubMed 32822567.
Backbone
  Vector backbone: pD649
  Backbone size w/o insert (bp): 6106
  Vector type: Mammalian Expression
Growth in bacteria
  Bacterial resistance: Ampicillin, 100 μg/mL
  Growth temperature: 37°C
  Growth strain: DH5alpha
  Copy number: High Copy
Gene/Insert
  Gene/Insert name: KIR2DS5 (alt name: KI2S5)
  Species: H. sapiens (human)
  Insert size (bp): 672
  Mutation: Fc region of human IgG contains D265A and P329A mutations (DAPA)
  Entrez Gene: KIR2DS5 (a.k.a. CD158G, NKAT9)
  Promoter: CMV/SP6
  Tag / fusion protein: Fc(DAPA)-AviTag-6xHis (C terminal on backbone)
  Cloning method: Restriction Enzyme; 5′ cloning site GCGGCCGC (not destroyed); 3′ cloning site GGCGCGCC (not destroyed)
  Sequencing primers: 5′ ATTTAGGTGACACTATAG; 3′ CACGTACCAGTTGAACTTCACC
Resource information
  A portion of this plasmid was derived from a plasmid made by: synthesis by ThermoFisher
Terms and licenses: Academic/Nonprofit Terms; Industry Terms: Not Available to Industry
Depositor comments: Some plasmids in this collection may have an IS4-like element ISVsa5 family transposase upstream of the CMV promoter.
How to cite: pD649-HAsp-KIR2DS5-Fc(DAPA)-AviTag-6xHis was a gift from Chris Garcia (Addgene plasmid # 156674 ; http://n2t.net/addgene:156674 ; RRID:Addgene_156674)
