[The description below was written by a language model from this plasmid's Addgene catalogue record and pLannotate feature annotations shown in this document.]
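Description:
pD649-HAsp-KIR2DS5-Fc(DAPA)-AviTag-6xHis is a mammalian expression plasmid built on the pD649 backbone for producing a secreted, Fc-fused form of the extracellular domain of human KIR2DS5 (CD158G), an activating natural killer cell receptor that recognises C2 epitopes of HLA-C. It is propagated in E. coli as a high-copy plasmid through a ColE1/pUC-type origin and selected with ampicillin via a full-length β-lactamase gene. The sequenced record is 6,778 nt, consistent with the stated backbone plus a 672 bp insert. Short annotated fragments of KanR, lacZα, an rrnB terminator and an f1 origin appear to be non-functional backbone remnants.

Expression is driven by the CMV enhancer and immediate-early promoter, followed by a portion of CMV intron A and an SP6 promoter, which also serves as a sequencing primer site. The open reading frame starts with a secretion signal; the plasmid name indicates an HA signal peptide, although the automated annotation labels a nearby short stretch as an IgH signal sequence fragment. The KIR2DS5 ectodomain, cloned between retained NotI and AscI sites, is fused at its C terminus to a human IgG1 Fc carrying D265A and P329A (DAPA) substitutions, which are generally used to reduce Fc effector binding. An AviTag for site-specific biotinylation and a 6xHis tag for purification follow according to the record, though the feature table does not annotate them, and a bGH polyadenylation signal terminates the transcript. A separate SV40/EM7-driven cassette encodes puromycin resistance with an SV40 poly(A) signal, permitting selection in mammalian cells.

The construct belongs to a collection used for mapping interactions among human immunoglobulin-superfamily cell-surface proteins. The depositor notes that some plasmids in the set may carry an IS4-like transposase insertion upstream of the CMV promoter; none is annotated here.
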