Features (pLannotate 1.2.2; 21 found; start..end, strand, type, name):
     99..123     -  CDS            KanR (fragment): aminoglycoside phosphotransferase; aph(3')-Ia; confers resistance to kanamycin
    234..822     +  rep_origin     ori: high-copy-number ColE1/pMB1/pBR322/pUC origin of replication
   1047..1064    +  terminator     rrnB T2 terminator (fragment): transcription terminator T2 from the E. coli rrnB gene
   1089..1108    -  CDS            lacZα (fragment): LacZα fragment of β-galactosidase; lacZ fragment
   1564..1580    +  protein_bind   lac operator: The lac repressor binds to the lac operator to inhibit transcription in E. coli. This inhibition can be relieved by adding lactose or isopropyl-β-D-thiogalactopyranoside (IPTG). lac repressor encoded by lacI
   1823..2126    +  enhancer       CMV enhancer: human cytomegalovirus immediate early enhancer
   2127..2330    +  promoter       CMV promoter: human cytomegalovirus (CMV) immediate early promoter
   2466..2509    +  intron         CMV intron (fragment): modified intron A from human cytomegalovirus
   2561..2579    +  promoter       SP6 promoter: promoter for bacteriophage SP6 RNA polymerase
   2583..2620    +  CDS            IgH signal sequence (fragment): signal sequence from the mouse immunoglobulin heavy chain variable region
   2702..3400    +  CDS            KIR2DS5 (fragment): KI2S5_HUMAN - Also known as CD158G, NKAT9. Experimental evidence at protein level: Swiss-Prot protein existence level 1. Activating natural killer (NK) receptor that recognizes C2 epitopes of HLA-C alleles. Bridging the innate and adaptive immune systems, NK cells express a number of cell surface receptors which either inhibit or stimulate their cytotoxicity (PubMed:28685972, PubMed:18624290, PubMed:18682925). Able to activate NK cells citotoxicity and cytokine production such as IFNG (PubMed:18624290, PubMed:24269691). Receptor functions are attenuated even lost in some alleles, such as KIR2D
   3416..4093    +  CDS            IGHG1 (fragment): IGHG1_HUMAN - Experimental evidence at protein level: Swiss-Prot protein existence level 1. Constant region of immunoglobulin heavy chains. Immunoglobulins, also known as antibodies, are membrane-bound or secreted glycoproteins produced by B lymphocytes. In the recognition phase of humoral immunity, the membrane-bound immunoglobulins serve as receptors which, upon binding of a specific antigen, trigger the clonal expansion and differentiation of B lymphocytes into immunoglobulins- secreting plasma cells. Secreted immunoglobulins mediate the effector phase of humoral immunity, which results in
   4308..4419    +  polyA_signal   bGH poly(A) signal: bovine growth hormone polyadenylation signal
   4420..4528    +  rep_origin     f1 ori (fragment): f1 bacteriophage origin of replication; arrow indicates direction of (+) strand synthesis
   4542..4871    +  promoter       SV40 promoter: SV40 enhancer and early promoter
   4919..4966    +  promoter       EM7 promoter: synthetic bacterial promoter&nbsp
   4985..5584    +  CDS            PuroR (fragment): puromycin N-acetyltransferase; pac from Streptomyces; confers resistance to puromycin
   5594..5719    +  CDS            ble (fragment): BLE_KLEPN - Experimental evidence at protein level: Swiss-Prot protein existence level 1. Binding protein with a strong affinity to the bleomycin family of antibiotics. Binds to CL990; an antimitotic-antibiotic compound. From Klebsiella pneumoniae.
   5714..5835    +  polyA_signal   SV40 poly(A) signal: SV40 polyadenylation signal
   5888..6748    -  CDS            AmpR: β-lactamase; bla; confers resistance to ampicillin, carbenicillin, and related antibiotics
   6751..69      -  promoter       AmpR promoter (fragment) (across the origin): bla
>Addgene plasmid #156674 | pD649-HAsp-KIR2DS5-Fc(DAPA)-AviTag-6xHis | addgene full sequence | sequence record 433195 | Addgene NGS Result
TTATCAGGGTTATTGTCTCATGAGCGGATACATATTTGAATGTATTTAGAAAAATAAACAAATAGGGGTC
AGTGTTACAACCAATTAACCAATTCTGAACATTATCGCGAGCCCATTTATACCTGAATATGGCTCATAAC
ACCCCTTGCTCATGACCAAAATCCCTTAACGTGAGTTACGCGCGCGTCGTTCCACTGAGCGTCAGACCCC
GTAGAAAAGATCAAAGGATCTTCTTGAGATCCTTTTTTTCTGCGCGTAATCTGCTGCTTGCAAACAAAAA
AACCACCGCTACCAGCGGTGGTTTGTTTGCCGGATCAAGAGCTACCAACTCTTTTTCCGAAGGTAACTGG
CTTCAGCAGAGCGCAGATACCAAATACTGTTCTTCTAGTGTAGCCGTAGTTAGCCCACCACTTCAAGAAC
TCTGTAGCACCGCCTACATACCTCGCTCTGCTAATCCTGTTACCAGTGGCTGCTGCCAGTGGCGATAAGT
CGTGTCTTACCGGGTTGGACTCAAGACGATAGTTACCGGATAAGGCGCAGCGGTCGGGCTGAACGGGGGG
TTCGTGCACACAGCCCAGCTTGGAGCGAACGACCTACACCGAACTGAGATACCTACAGCGTGAGCTATGA
GAAAGCGCCACGCTTCCCGAAGGGAGAAAGGCGGACAGGTATCCGGTAAGCGGCAGGGTCGGAACAGGAG
AGCGCACGAGGGAGCTTCCAGGGGGAAACGCCTGGTATCTTTATAGTCCTGTCGGGTTTCGCCACCTCTG
ACTTGAGCGTCGATTTTTGTGATGCTCGTCAGGGGGGCGGAGCCTATGGAAAAACGCCAGCAACGCGGCC
TTTTTACGGTTCCTGGCCTTTTGCTGGCCTTTTGCTCACATGTTCTTTCCTGCGTTATCCCCTGATTCTG
TGGATAACCGTATTACCGCCTTTGAGTGAGCTGATACCGCTCGCCGCAGCCGAACGACCGAGCGCAGCGA
GTCAGTGAGCGAGGAAGCGGAAGGCGAGAGTAGGGAACTGCCAGGCATCAAACTAAGCAGAAGGCCCCTG
ACGGATGGCCTTTTTGCGTTTCTACAAACTCTTTCTGTGTTGTAAAACGACGGCCAGTCTTAAGCTCGGG
CCCCCTGGGCGGTTCTGATAACGAGTAATCGTTAATCCGCAAATAACGTAAAAACCCGCTTCGGCGGGTT
TTTTTATGGGGGGAGTTTAGGGAAAGAGCATTTGTCAGAATATTTAAGGGCGCCTGTCACTTTGCTTGAT
ATATGAGAATTATTTAACCTTATAAATGAGAAAAAAGCAACGCACTTTAAATAAGATACGTTGCTTTTTC
GATTGATGAACACCTATAATTAAACTATTCATCTATTATTTATGATTTTTTGTATATACAATATTTCTAG
TTTGTTAAAGAGAATTAAGAAAATAAATCTCGAAAATAATAAAGGGAAAATCAGTTTTTGATATCAAAAT
TATACATGTCAACGATAATACAAAATATAATACAAACTATAAGATGTTATCAGTATTTATTATCATTTAG
AATAAATTTTGTGTCGCCCTTAATTGTGAGCGGATAACAATTACGAGCTTCATGCACAGTGGCGTTGACT
CAATATTGGCCATTAGCCATATTATTCATTGGTTATATAGCATAAATCAATATTGGCTATTGGCCATTGC
ATACGTTGTATCTATATCATAATATGTACATTTATATTGGCTCATGTCCAATATGACCGCCATGTTGGCA
TTGATTATTGACTAGTTATTAATAGTAATCAATTACGGGGTCATTAGTTCATAGCCCATATATGGAGTTC
CGCGTTACATAACTTACGGTAAATGGCCCGCCTGGCTGACCGCCCAACGACCCCCGCCCATTGACGTCAA
TAATGACGTATGTTCCCATAGTAACGCCAATAGGGACTTTCCATTGACGTCAATGGGTGGAGTATTTACG
GTAAACTGCCCACTTGGCAGTACATCAAGTGTATCATATGCCAAGTACGCCCCCTATTGACGTCAATGAC
GGTAAATGGCCCGCCTGGCATTATGCCCAGTACATGACCTTATGGGACTTTCCTACTTGGCAGTACATCT
ACGTATTAGTCATCGCTATTACCATGGTGATGCGGTTTTGGCAGTACATCAATGGGCGTGGATAGCGGTT
TGACTCACGGGGATTTCCAAGTCTCCACCCCATTGACGTCAATGGGAGTTTGTTTTGGCACCAAAATCAA
CGGGACTTTCCAAAATGTCGTAACAACTCCGCCCCATTGACGCAAATGGGCGGTAGGCGTGTACGGTGGG
AGGTCTATATAAGCAGAGCTCGTTTAGTGAACCGTCAGATCGCCTGGAGACGCCATCCACGCTGTTTTGA
CCTCCATAGAAGACACCGGGACCGATCCAGCCTCCGCGGCCGGGAACGGTGCATTGGAACGCGGATTCCC
CGTGCCAAGAGTGACGTAAGTACCGCCTATAGAGTCTATAGGCCCACCCCCTTGGCTTCGTTAGAACGCG
GCTACAATTAATACATAACCTTATGTATCATACACATACGATTTAGGTGACACTATAGAATAACATCCAC
TTTGCCTTTCTCTCCACAGGTGTCCACTCCCAGGTCCAACTGCACCTCGGTTCTATCGAAAACGCGCCTG
CTAGCGCCACCATGAAGACCATCATTGCCCTGAGCTACATCTTCTGCCTGGTGTTCGCTGCGGCCGCCCA
TGAGGGCTTTAGAAGAAAGCCTTCTCTGCTGGCTCACCCCGGACCTCTGGTCAAGTCTGAAGAGACAGTG
ATCCTGCAGTGTTGGAGCGACGTGATGTTCGAGCACTTCCTGCTGCACAGAGAGGGCACCTTCAATCACA
CCCTGAGACTGATCGGCGAGCACATCGATGGCGTGTCCAAGGGCAATTTCAGCATCGGCAGAATGACCCA
GGATCTGGCCGGCACCTACAGATGTTACGGCTCTGTGACACACAGCCCCTACCAGCTGTCTGCCCCTAGC
GATCCTCTGGATATCGTGATCACCGGCCTGTACGAGAAGCCTAGTCTGCCTGCTCAGCCTGGACCTACAG
TTCTGGCTGGCGAAAGCGTGACCCTGAGCTGTAGCAGCAGATCCAGCTACGACATGTACCACCTGAGTAG
AGAGGGCGAAGCCCACGAAAGAAGGCTGCCTGCCGGACCTAAAGTGAACAGAACCTTCCAGGCCGACTCT
CCTCTGGACCCTGCTACACATGGCGGCGCTTACAGATGCTTCGGCAGCTTCAGAGACAGCCCTTACGAGT
GGTCCAAGAGCAGCGATCCACTGCTGGTGTCTGTGACCGGCAACAGCAGCAATAGCTGGCCTTCTCCAAC
CGAGCCTAGCAGCGAGACAGGCAACCCCAGACATCTGCATGGCGCGCCGGGCGGCGACAAGACCCACACC
TGCCCCCCCTGCCCAGCTCCAGAACTGCTGGGAGGGCCTTCCGTGTTCCTGTTCCCCCCCAAGCCCAAGG
ACACCCTGATGATCAGCAGGACCCCCGAGGTGACCTGCGTGGTGGTGGCCGTGTCCCACGAGGACCCAGA
GGTGAAGTTCAACTGGTACGTGGACGGCGTGGAGGTGCACAACGCCAAGACCAAGCCCAGAGAGGAGCAG
TACAACAGCACCTACAGGGTGGTGTCCGTGCTGACCGTGCTGCACCAGGACTGGCTGAACGGCAAAGAAT
ACAAGTGCAAAGTCTCCAACAAGGCCCTGGCTGCCCCAATCGAAAAGACAATCAGCAAGGCCAAGGGCCA
GCCACGGGAGCCCCAGGTGTACACCCTGCCCCCCAGCCGGGAGGAGATGACCAAGAACCAGGTGTCCCTG
ACCTGTCTGGTGAAGGGCTTCTACCCCAGCGATATCGCCGTGGAGTGGGAGAGCAACGGCCAGCCCGAGA
ACAACTACAAGACCACCCCCCCAGTGCTGGACAGCGACGGCAGCTTCTTCCTGTACAGCAAGCTGACCGT
GGACAAGTCCAGGTGGCAGCAGGGCAACGTGTTCAGCTGCAGCGTGATGCACGAGGCCCTGCACAACCAC
TACACCCAGAAGTCCCTGAGCCTGAGCCCCGGCGGCAGCGGTCTTAATGATATTTTCGAGGCTCAGAAGA
TTGAGTGGCATGAACACCACCACCATCACCACTAAGGCCGGCCTGTAGTCACTGGCACAACGCGTTACCC
GGTAAGCCAATCGGGTATACACGGTCGTCATACTGCAGACAGGGTTCTTCTACTTTGCAAGATAGTCTTG
AGTAGTAAAATAAATAGATAGAGAAAATCAGCCTCGACTGTGCCTTCTAGTTGCCAGCCATCTGTTGTTT
GCCCCTCCCCCGTGCCTTCCTTGACCCTGGAAGGTGCCACTCCCACTGTCCTTTCCTAATAAAATGAGGA
AATTGCATCACAACACTCAACCCTATCTCGGTCTATTCTTTTGATTTATAAGGGATTTTGCCGATTTCGG
CCTATTGGTTAAAAAATGAGCTGATTTAACAAAAATTTAACGCGAATTAATTCTGTGGAATGTGTGTCAG
TTAGGGTGTGGAAAGTCCCCAGGCTCCCCAGCAGGCAGAAGTATGCAAAGCATGCATCTCAATTAGTCAG
CAACCAGGTGTGGAAAGTCCCCAGGCTCCCCAGCAGGCAGAAGTATGCAAAGCATGCATCTCAATTAGTC
AGCAACCATAGTCCCGCCCCTAACTCCGCCCATCCCGCCCCTAACTCCGCCCAGTTCCGCCCATTCTCCG
CCCCATGGCTGACTAATTTTTTTTATTTATGCAGAGGCCGAGGCCGCCTCTGCCTCTGAGCTATTCCAGA
AGTAGTGAGGAGGCTTTTTTGGAGGCCTAGGCTTTTGCAAAAAGCTCCCGGGAGCTTGTATATCCATTTT
CGGATCTGATCAGCACGTGTTGACAATTAATCATCGGCATAGTATATCGGCATAGTATAATACGACAAGG
TGAGGAACTAAACCATGACCGAGTACAAGCCCACGGTGCGCCTCGCCACCCGCGACGACGTCCCCAGGGC
CGTACGCACCCTCGCCGCCGCGTTCGCCGACTACCCCGCCACGCGCCACACCGTCGATCCGGACCGCCAC
ATCGAGCGGGTCACCGAGCTGCAAGAACTCTTCCTCACGCGCGTCGGGCTCGACATCGGCAAGGTGTGGG
TCGCGGACGACGGCGCCGCGGTGGCGGTCTGGACCACGCCGGAGAGCGTCGAAGCGGGGGCGGTGTTCGC
CGAGATCGGCCCGCGCATGGCCGAGTTGAGCGGTTCCCGGCTGGCCGCGCAGCAACAGATGGAAGGCCTC
CTGGCGCCGCACCGGCCCAAGGAGCCCGCGTGGTTCCTGGCCACCGTCGGCGTCTCGCCCGACCACCAGG
GCAAGGGTCTGGGCAGCGCCGTCGTGCTCCCCGGAGTGGAGGCGGCCGAGCGCGCCGGGGTGCCCGCCTT
CCTGGAGACATCCGCGCCCCGCAACCTCCCCTTCTACGAGCGGCTCGGCTTCACCGTCACCGCCGACGTC
GAGGTGCCCGAAGGACCGCGCACCTGGTGCATGACCCGCAAGCCCGGTGCCTGACACGTGCTACGAGATT
TCGATTCCACCGCCGCCTTCTATGAAAGGTTGGGCTTCGGAATCGTTTTCCGGGACGCCGGCTGGATGAT
CCTCCAGCGCGGGGATCTCATGCTGGAGTTCTTCGCCCACCCCAACTTGTTTATTGCAGCTTATAATGGT
TACAAATAAAGCAATAGCATCACAAATTTCACAAATAAAGCATTTTTTTCACTGCATTCTAGTTGTGGTT
TGTCCAAACTCATCAATGTATCTTATCATGTCTGTATACCGTCGACCTCTAGCTAGAGCTTGGCGTAATC
ATGGTCATTACCAATGCTTAATCAGTGAGGCACCTATCTCAGCGATCTGTCTATTTCGTTCATCCATAGT
TGCCTGACTCCCCGTCGTGTAGATAACTACGATACGGGAGGGCTTACCATCTGGCCCCAGCGCTGCGATG
ATACCGCGAGAACCACGCTCACCGGCTCCGGATTTATCAGCAATAAACCAGCCAGCCGGAAGGGCCGAGC
GCAGAAGTGGTCCTGCAACTTTATCCGCCTCCATCCAGTCTATTAATTGTTGCCGGGAAGCTAGAGTAAG
TAGTTCGCCAGTTAATAGTTTGCGCAACGTTGTTGCCATCGCTACAGGCATCGTGGTGTCACGCTCGTCG
TTTGGTATGGCTTCATTCAGCTCCGGTTCCCAACGATCAAGGCGAGTTACATGATCCCCCATGTTGTGCA
AAAAAGCGGTTAGCTCCTTCGGTCCTCCGATCGTTGTCAGAAGTAAGTTGGCCGCAGTGTTATCACTCAT
GGTTATGGCAGCACTGCATAATTCTCTTACTGTCATGCCATCCGTAAGATGCTTTTCTGTGACTGGTGAG
TACTCAACCAAGTCATTCTGAGAATAGTGTATGCGGCGACCGAGTTGCTCTTGCCCGGCGTCAATACGGG
ATAATACCGCGCCACATAGCAGAACTTTAAAAGTGCTCATCATTGGAAAACGTTCTTCGGGGCGAAAACT
CTCAAGGATCTTACCGCTGTTGAGATCCAGTTCGATGTAACCCACTCGTGCACCCAACTGATCTTCAGCA
TCTTTTACTTTCACCAGCGTTTCTGGGTGAGCAAAAACAGGAAGGCAAAATGCCGCAAAAAAGGGAATAA
GGGCGACACGGAAATGTTGAATACTCATATTCTTCCTTTTTCAATATTATTGAAGCAT
