>Addgene plasmid #156674 | pD649-HAsp-KIR2DS5-Fc(DAPA)-AviTag-6xHis | depositor partial sequence | sequence record 302458 | insert (extracellular domain)
CATGAGGGCTTTAGAAGAAAGCCTTCTCTGCTGGCTCACCCCGGACCTCTGGTCAAGTCTGAAGAGACAG
TGATCCTGCAGTGTTGGAGCGACGTGATGTTCGAGCACTTCCTGCTGCACAGAGAGGGCACCTTCAATCA
CACCCTGAGACTGATCGGCGAGCACATCGATGGCGTGTCCAAGGGCAATTTCAGCATCGGCAGAATGACC
CAGGATCTGGCCGGCACCTACAGATGTTACGGCTCTGTGACACACAGCCCCTACCAGCTGTCTGCCCCTA
GCGATCCTCTGGATATCGTGATCACCGGCCTGTACGAGAAGCCTAGTCTGCCTGCTCAGCCTGGACCTAC
AGTTCTGGCTGGCGAAAGCGTGACCCTGAGCTGTAGCAGCAGATCCAGCTACGACATGTACCACCTGAGT
AGAGAGGGCGAAGCCCACGAAAGAAGGCTGCCTGCCGGACCTAAAGTGAACAGAACCTTCCAGGCCGACT
CTCCTCTGGACCCTGCTACACATGGCGGCGCTTACAGATGCTTCGGCAGCTTCAGAGACAGCCCTTACGA
GTGGTCCAAGAGCAGCGATCCACTGCTGGTGTCTGTGACCGGCAACAGCAGCAATAGCTGGCCTTCTCCA
ACCGAGCCTAGCAGCGAGACAGGCAACCCCAGACATCTGCAT
